>Addgene plasmid #207227 | pFUW-TetO-Stat1 | addgene full sequence | sequence record 417063 | Addgene NGS Result
CGATGTACGGGCCAGATATACGCGTTGACATTGATTATTGACTAGTTATTAATAGTAATCAATTACGGGG
TCATTAGTTCATAGCCCATATATGGAGTTCCGCGTTACATAACTTACGGTAAATGGCCCGCCTGGCTGAC
CGCCCAACGACCCCCGCCCATTGACGTCAATAATGACGTATGTTCCCATAGTAACGCCAATAGGGACTTT
CCATTGACGTCAATGGGTGGAGTATTTACGGTAAACTGCCCACTTGGCAGTACATCAAGTGTATCATATG
CCAAGTACGCCCCCTATTGACGTCAATGACGGTAAATGGCCCGCCTGGCATTATGCCCAGTACATGACCT
TATGGGACTTTCCTACTTGGCAGTACATCTACGTATTAGTCATCGCTATTACCATGGTGATGCGGTTTTG
GCAGTACATCAATGGGCGTGGATAGCGGTTTGACTCACGGGGATTTCCAAGTCTCCACCCCATTGACGTC
AATGGGAGTTTGTTTTGGCACCAAAATCAACGGGACTTTCCAAAATGTCGTAACAACTCCGCCCCATTGA
CGCAAATGGGCGGTAGGCGTGTACGGTGGGAGGTCTATATAAGCAGCGCGTTTTGCCTGTACTGGGTCTC
TCTGGTTAGACCAGATCTGAGCCTGGGAGCTCTCTGGCTAACTAGGGAACCCACTGCTTAAGCCTCAATA
AAGCTTGCCTTGAGTGCTTCAAGTAGTGTGTGCCCGTCTGTTGTGTGACTCTGGTAACTAGAGATCCCTC
AGACCCTTTTAGTCAGTGTGGAAAATCTCTAGCAGTGGCGCCCGAACAGGGACTTGAAAGCGAAAGGGAA
ACCAGAGGAGCTCTCTCGACGCAGGACTCGGCTTGCTGAAGCGCGCACGGCAAGAGGCGAGGGGCGGCGA
CTGGTGAGTACGCCAAAAATTTTGACTAGCGGAGGCTAGAAGGAGAGAGATGGGTGCGAGAGCGTCAGTA
TTAAGCGGGGGAGAATTAGATCGCGATGGGAAAAAATTCGGTTAAGGCCAGGGGGAAAGAAAAAATATAA
ATTAAAACATATAGTATGGGCAAGCAGGGAGCTAGAACGATTCGCAGTTAATCCTGGCCTGTTAGAAACA
TCAGAAGGCTGTAGACAAATACTGGGACAGCTACAACCATCCCTTCAGACAGGATCAGAAGAACTTAGAT
CATTATATAATACAGTAGCAACCCTCTATTGTGTGCATCAAAGGATAGAGATAAAAGACACCAAGGAAGC
TTTAGACAAGATAGAGGAAGAGCAAAACAAAAGTAAGACCACCGCACAGCAAGCGGCCGCTGATCTTCAG
ACCTGGAGGAGGAGATATGAGGGACAATTGGAGAAGTGAATTATATAAATATAAAGTAGTAAAAATTGAA
CCATTAGGAGTAGCACCCACCAAGGCAAAGAGAAGAGTGGTGCAGAGAGAAAAAAGAGCAGTGGGAATAG
GAGCTTTGTTCCTTGGGTTCTTGGGAGCAGCAGGAAGCACTATGGGCGCAGCGTCAATGACGCTGACGGT
ACAGGCCAGACAATTATTGTCTGGTATAGTGCAGCAGCAGAACAATTTGCTGAGGGCTATTGAGGCGCAA
CAGCATCTGTTGCAACTCACAGTCTGGGGCATCAAGCAGCTCCAGGCAAGAATCCTGGCTGTGGAAAGAT
ACCTAAAGGATCAACAGCTCCTGGGGATTTGGGGTTGCTCTGGAAAACTCATTTGCACCACTGCTGTGCC
TTGGAATGCTAGTTGGAGTAATAAATCTCTGGAACAGATTTGGAATCACACGACCTGGATGGAGTGGGAC
AGAGAAATTAACAATTACACAAGCTTAATACACTCCTTAATTGAAGAATCGCAAAACCAGCAAGAAAAGA
ATGAACAAGAATTATTGGAATTAGATAAATGGGCAAGTTTGTGGAATTGGTTTAACATAACAAATTGGCT
GTGGTATATAAAATTATTCATAATGATAGTAGGAGGCTTGGTAGGTTTAAGAATAGTTTTTGCTGTACTT
TCTATAGTGAATAGAGTTAGGCAGGGATATTCACCATTATCGTTTCAGACCCACCTCCCAACCCCGAGGG
GACCCGACAGGCCCGAAGGAATAGAAGAAGAAGGTGGAGAGAGAGACAGAGACAGATCCATTCGATTAGT
GAACGGATCGGCACTGCGTGCGCCAATTCTGCAGACAAATGGCAGTATTCATCCACAATTTTAAAAGAAA
AGGGGGGATTGGGGGGTACAGTGCAGGGGAAAGAATAGTAGACATAATAGCAACAGACATACAAACTAAA
GAATTACAAAAACAAATTACAAAAATTCAAAATTTTCGGGTTTATTACAGGGACAGCAGAGATCCAGTTT
GGTTAGATCTCGAGTTTACCACTCCCTATCAGTGATAGAGAAAAGTGAAAGTCGAGTTTACCACTCCCTA
TCAGTGATAGAGAAAAGTGAAAGTCGAGTTTACCACTCCCTATCAGTGATAGAGAAAAGTGAAAGTCGAG
TTTACCACTCCCTATCAGTGATAGAGAAAAGTGAAAGTCGAGTTTACCACTCCCTATCAGTGATAGAGAA
AAGTGAAAGTCGAGTTTACCACTCCCTATCAGTGATAGAGAAAAGTGAAAGTCGAGTTTACCACTCCCTA
TCAGTGATAGAGAAAAGTGAAAGTCGAGCTCGGTACCCGGGTCGAGGTAGGCGTGTACGGTGGGAGGCCT
ATATAAGCAGAGCTCGTTTAGTGAACCGTCAGATCGCCTGGAGACGCCATCCACGCTGTTTTGACCTCCA
TAGAAGACACCGGGACCGATCCAGCCTCCGCGGCCCCGAATTCACCGGTTCTAGAATGTCACAGTGGTTC
GAGCTTCAGCAGCTGGACTCCAAGTTCCTGGAGCAGGTCCACCAGCTGTACGATGACAGTTTCCCCATGG
AAATCAGACAGTACCTGGCCCAGTGGCTGGAAAAGCAAGACTGGGAGCACGCTGCCTATGATGTCTCGTT
TGCGACCATCCGCTTCCACGACCTCCTCTCGCAGCTGGACGACCAGTACAGCCGCTTTTCTCTGGAGAAT
AATTTCTTGTTGCAGCACAACATACGGAAAAGCAAGCGTAATCTCCAGGATAACTTCCAAGAAGATCCCG
TACAGATGTCCATGATCATCTACAACTGTCTGAAGGAAGAAAGGAAGATTTTGGAAAATGCCCAAAGATT
TAATCAGGCCCAGGAGGGAAATATTCAGAACACTGTGATGTTAGATAAACAGAAGGAGCTGGACAGTAAA
GTCAGAAATGTGAAGGATCAAGTCATGTGCATAGAGCAGGAAATCAAGACCCTAGAAGAATTACAAGATG
AATATGACTTTAAATGCAAAACCTCTCAGAACAGAGAAGGTGAAGCCAATGGTGTGGCGAAGAGCGACCA
AAAACAGGAACAGCTGCTGCTCCACAAGATGTTTTTAATGCTTGACAATAAGAGAAAGGAGATAATTCAC
AAAATCAGAGAGTTGCTGAATTCCATCGAGCTCACTCAGAACACTCTGATTAATGACGAGCTCGTGGAGT
GGAAGCGAAGGCAGCAGAGCGCCTGCATCGGGGGACCGCCCAACGCCTGCCTGGATCAGCTGCAAAGCTG
GTTCACCATTGTTGCAGAGACCCTGCAGCAGATCCGTCAGCAGCTTAAAAAGCTGGAGGAGTTGGAACAG
AAATTCACCTATGAGCCCGACCCTATTACAAAAAACAAGCAGGTGTTGTCAGATCGAACCTTCCTCCTCT
TCCAGCAGCTCATTCAGAGCTCCTTCGTGGTAGAACGACAGCCGTGCATGCCCACTCACCCGCAGAGGCC
CCTGGTCTTGAAGACTGGGGTACAGTTCACTGTCAAGCTGAGACTGTTGGTGAAATTGCAAGAGCTGAAC
TATAACTTGAAAGTGAAAGTCTCATTTGACAAAGATGTGAACGAGAAAAACACAGTAAAAGGATTTCGGA
AGTTCAACATCTTGGGTACGCACACAAAAGTGATGAACATGGAAGAATCCACCAACGGAAGTCTGGCAGC
TGAGTTCCGACACCTGCAACTGAAGGAACAGAAAAACGCTGGGAACAGAACTAATGAGGGGCCTCTCATT
GTCACCGAAGAACTTCACTCTCTTAGCTTTGAAACCCAGTTGTGCCAGCCAGGCTTGGTGATTGACCTGG
AGACCACCTCTCTTCCTGTCGTGGTGATCTCCAACGTCAGCCAGCTCCCCAGTGGCTGGGCGTCTATCCT
GTGGTACAACATGCTGGTGACAGAGCCCAGGAATCTCTCCTTCTTCCTGAATCCCCCGTGCGCGTGGTGG
TCCCAGCTCTCAGAGGTGTTGAGTTGGCAGTTTTCATCAGTCACCAAGAGAGGTCTGAACGCAGACCAGC
TGAGCATGCTGGGAGAGAAGCTGCTGGGCCCTAATGCTGGCCCTGATGGTCTTATTCCATGGACAAGGTT
TTGTAAGGAAAATATTAATGATAAAAATTTCTCCTTCTGGCCTTGGATTGACACCATCCTAGAGCTCATT
AAGAAGCACCTGCTGTGCCTCTGGAATGATGGGTGCATTATGGGCTTCATCAGCAAGGAGCGAGAACGCG
CTCTGCTCAAGGACCAGCAGCCAGGGACGTTCCTGCTTAGGTTCAGTGAGAGCTCCCGGGAAGGGGCCAT
CACATTCACATGGGTGGAACGGTCCCAGAACGGAGGTGAACCTGACTTCCATGCTGTGGAGCCCTACACG
AAAAAAGAGCTTTCAGCTGTTACTTTCCCAGATATTATTCGCAACTACAAAGTCATGGCTGCCGAGAACA
TACCAGAGAATCCCCTGAAGTATCTGTACCCCAATATTGACAAAGACCACGCCTTTGGGAAGTATTATTC
CAGACCAAAGGAAGCACCAGAACCGATGGAGCTTGACGACCCTAAGCGAACTGGATACATCAAGACTGAG
TTGATTTCTGTGTCTGAAGTGTAAGTGAGCACAGAAGACTGGCTTACTGGCTTGTTCAGGACCGCAGGCC
AGCCCCGTCCCTGGCTGCGGTCCATTGATTGCACTGGCTCATGGCTCATGGCTTGCTTTCCCAATGTAAC
TGATGTTGCCACCACAGTTGGACATTCTGGAAAGTTTGTAACTAGTCCTGGTGTCAATGCTTACTGGCAT
TTTATTGCCATGAGATAAANAAAAAAAAAAAAGGGCGGCCGCTCTAGAGTATCCCTCGAGGGGCCCAAGC
TTACGCGTACCCAGCTTTCTTGTACAAAGTGGTCCCTATAGTGAGTCGTATTATAAGCTAGGCACTGGCC
GTCGTTTTACAACGTCGTGACTGGGAAAACTGCTAGCTTGGGATCTTTGTGAAGGAACCTTACTTCTGTG
GTGTGACATAATTGGACAAACTACCTACAGAGATTTAAAGCTCTAAGGTAAATATAAAATTTTTAAGTGT
ATAATGTGTTAAACTAGCTGCATATGCTTGCTGCTTGAGAGTTTTGCTTACTGAGTATGATTTATGAAAA
TATTATACACAGGAGCTAGTGATTCTAATTGTTTGTGTATTTTAGATTCACAGTCCCAAGGCTCATTTCA
GGCCCCTCAGTCCTCACAGTCTGTTCATGATCATAATCAGCCATACCACATTTGTAGAGGTTTTACTTGC
TTTAAAAAACCTCCCACACCTCCCCCTGAACCTGAAACATAAAATGAATGCAATTGTTGTTGTTAACTTG
TTTATTGCAGCTTATAATGGTTACAAATAAAGCAATAGCATCACAAATTTCACAAATAAAGCATTTTTTT
CACTGCATTCTAGTTGTGGTTTGTCCAAACTCATCAATGTATCTTATCATGTCTGGATCGATCCTGCATT
AATGAATCGGCCAACGCGCGGGGAGAGGCGGTTTGCGTATTGGCTGGCGTAATAGCGAAGAGGCCCGCAC
CGATCGCCCTTCCCAACAGTTGCGCAGCCTGAATGGCGAATGGG
[124 nt withheld, positions 5995-6118]
C
[91 nt withheld, positions 6120-6210]
A
[49 nt withheld, positions 6212-6260]
CCTTTGACGTTGGAGTCCACGTTCTT
[37 nt withheld, positions 6287-6323]
ACCCTATCTCGGTCTATTCTTTTGATTTATAAGGGATTTTGCCGATTTCGGCCTATTGGTTAAAAAATGA
GCTGATTTAACAAAAATTTAACGCGAATTTTAACAAAATATTAACGCTTACAATTTAGGTGGCACTTTTC
GGGGAAATGTGCGCGGAACCCCTATTTGTTTATTTTTCTAAATACATTCAAATATGTATCCGCTCATGCC
AGGTCTTGGACTGGTGAGAACGGCTTGCTCGGCAGCTTCGATGTGTGCTGGAGGGAGAATAAAGGTCTAA
GATGTGCGATAGAGGGAAGTCGCATTGAATTATGTGCTGTGTAGGGATCGCTGGTATCAAATATGTGTGC
CCACCCCTGGCATGAGACAATAACCCTGATAAATGCTTCAATAATATTGAAAAAGGAAGAGTATGAGTAT
TCAACATTTCCGTGTCGCCCTTATTCCCTTTTTTGCGGCATTTTGCCTTCCTGTTTTTGCTCACCCAGAA
ACGCTGGTGAAAGTAAAAGATGCTGAAGATCAGTTGGGTGCACGAGTGGGTTACATCGAACTGGATCTCA
ACAGCGGTAAGATCCTTGAGAGTTTTCGCCCCGAAGAACGTTTTCCAATGATGAGCACTTTTAAAGTTCT
GCTATGTGGCGCGGTATTATCCCGTATTGACGCCGGGCAAGAGCAACTCGGTCGCCGCATACACTATTCT
CAGAATGACTTGGTTGAGTACTCACCAGTCACAGAAAAGCATCTTACGGATGGCATGACAGTATGATGAG
CACAGTATAAGCTAGCTTCGAAGATATCAAGCTTATCGATAATCAACCTCTGGATTACAAAATTTGTGAA
AGATTGACTGGTATTCTTAACTATGTTGCTCCTTTTACGCTATGTGGATACGCTGCTTTAATGCCTTTGT
ATCATGCTATTGCTTCCCGTATGGCTTTCATTTTCTCCTCCTTGTATAAATCCTGGTTGCTGTCTCTTTA
TGAGGAGTTGTGGCCCGTTGTCAGGCAACGTGGCGTGGTGTGCACTGTGTTTGCTGACGCAACCCCCACT
GGTTGGGGCATTGCCACCACCTGTCAGCTCCTTTCCGGGACTTTCGCTTTCCCCCTCCCTATTGCCACGG
CGGAACTCATCGCCGCCTGCCTTGCCCGCTGCTGGACAGGGGCTCGGCTGTTGGGCACTGACAATTCCGT
GGTGTTGTCGGGGAAATCATCGTCCTTTCCTTGGCTGCTCGCCTGTGTTGCCACCTGGATTCTGCGCGGG
ACGTCCTTCTGCTACGTCCCTTCGGCCCTCAATCCAGCGGACCTTCCTTCCCGCGGCCTGCTGCCGGCTC
TGCGGCCTCTTCCGCGTCTTCGCCTTCGCCCTCAGACGAGTCGGATCTCCCTTTGGGCCGCCTCCCCGCA
TCGATACCGTCGACCTCGAGACCTAGAAAAACATGGAGCAATCACAAGTAGCAATACAGCAGCTACCAAT
GCTGATTGTGCCTGGCTAGAAGCACAAGAGGAGGAGGAGGTGGGTTTTCCAGTCACACCTCAGGTACCTT
TAAGACCAATGACTTACAAGGCAGCTGTAGATCTTAGCCACTTTTTAAAAGAAAAGGGGGGACTGGAAGG
GCTAATTCACTCCCAACGAAGACAAGATATCCTTGATCTGTGGATCTACCACACACAAGGCTACTTCCCT
GATTGGCAGAACTACACACCAGGGCCAGGGATCAGATATCCACTGACCTTTGGATGGTGCTACAAGCTAG
TACCAGTTGAGCAAGAGAAGGTAGAAGAAGCCAATGAAGGAGAGAACACCCGCTTGTTACACCCTGTGAG
CCTGCATGGGATGGATGACCCGGAGAGAGAAGTATTAGAGTGGAGGTTTGACAGCCGCCTAGCATTTCAT
CACATGGCCCGAGAGCTGCATCCGGACTGTACTGGGTCTCTCTGGTTAGACCAGATCTGAGCCTGGGAGC
TCTCTGGCTAACTAGGGAACCCACTGCTTAAGCCTCAATAAAGCTTGCCTTGAGTGCTTCAAGTAGTGTG
TGCCCGTCTGTTGTGTGACTCTGGTAACTAGAGATCCCTCAGACCCTTTTAGTCAGTGTGGAAAATCTCT
AGCAGGGCCCGTTTAAACCCGCTGATCAGCCTCGACTGTGCCTTCTAGTTGCCAGCCATCTGTTGTTTGC
CCCTCCCCCGTGCCTTCCTTGACCCTGGAAGGTGCCACTCCCACTGTCCTTTCCTAATAAAATGAGGAAA
TTGCATCGCATTGTCTGAGTAGGTGTCATTCTATTCTGGGGGGTGGGGTGGGGCAGGACAGCAAGGGGGA
GGATTGGGAAGACAATAGCAGGCATGCTGGGGATGCGGTGGGCTCTATGGCTTCTGAGGCGGAAAGAACC
AGCTGGGGCTCTAGGGGGTATCCCC
[124 nt withheld, positions 8729-8852]
C
[91 nt withheld, positions 8854-8944]
A
[49 nt withheld, positions 8946-8994]
CCTTTGACGTTGGAGTCCACGTTCTTT
[37 nt withheld, positions 9022-9058]
ACCCTATCTCGGTCTATTCTTTTGATTTATAAGGGATTTTGCCGATTTCGGCCTATTGGTTAAAAAATGA
GCTGATTTAACAAAAATTTAACGCGAATTAATTCTGTGGAATGTGTGTCAGTTAGGGTGTGGAAAGTCCC
CAGGCTCCCCAGCAGGCAGAAGTATGCAAAGCATGCATCTCAATTAGTCAGCAACCAGGTGTGGAAAGTC
CCCAGGCTCCCCAGCAGGCAGAAGTATGCAAAGCATGCATCTCAATTAGTCAGCAACCATAGTCCCGCCC
CTAACTCCGCCCATCCCGCCCCTAACTCCGCCCAGTTCCGCCCATTCTCCGCCCCATGGCTGACTAATTT
TTTTTATTTATGCAGAGGCCGAGGCCGCCTCTGCCTCTGAGCTATTCCAGAAGTAGTGAGGAGGCTTTTT
TGGAGGCCTAGGCTTTTGCAAAAAGCTCCCGGGAGCTTGTATATCCATTTTCGGATCTGATCAGCACGTG
TTGACAATTAATCATCGGCATAGTATATCGGCATAGTATAATACGACAAGGTGAGGAACTAAACCATGGC
CAAGTTGACCAGTGCCGTTCCGGTGCTCACCGCGCGCGACGTCGCCGGAGCGGTCGAGTTCTGGACCGAC
CGGCTCGGGTTCTCCCGGGACTTCGTGGAGGACGACTTCGCCGGTGTGGTCCGGGACGACGTGACCCTGT
TCATCAGCGCGGTCCAGGACCAGGTGGTGCCGGACAACACCCTGGCCTGGGTGTGGGTGCGCGGCCTGGA
CGAGCTGTACGCCGAGTGGTCGGAGGTCGTGTCCACGAACTTCCGGGACGCCTCCGGGCCGGCCATGACC
GAGATCGGCGAGCAGCCGTGGGGGCGGGAGTTCGCCCTGCGCGACCCGGCCGGCAACTGCGTGCACTTCG
TGGCCGAGGAGCAGGACTGACACGTGCTACGAGATTTCGATTCCACCGCCGCCTTCTATGAAAGGTTGGG
CTTCGGAATCGTTTTCCGGGACGCCGGCTGGATGATCCTCCAGCGCGGGGATCTCATGCTGGAGTTCTTC
GCCCACCCCAACTTGTTTATTGCAGCTTATAATGGTTACAAATAAAGCAATAGCATCACAAATTTCACAA
ATAAAGCATTTTTTTCACTGCATTCTAGTTGTGGTTTGTCCAAACTCATCAATGTATCTTATCATGTCTG
TATACCGTCGACCTCTAGCTAGAGCTTGGCGTAATCATGGTCATAGCTGTTTCCTGTGTGAAATTGTTAT
CCGCTCACAATTCCACACAACATACGAGCCGGAAGCATAAAGTGTAAAGCCTGGGGTGCCTAATGAGTGA
GCTAACTCACATTAATTGCGTTGCGCTCACTGCCCGCTTTCCAGTCGGGAAACCTGTCGTGCCAGCTGCA
TTAATGAATCGGCCAACGCGCGGGGAGAGGCGGTTTGCGTATTGGGCGCTCTTCCGCTTCCTCGCTCACT
GACTCGCTGCGCTCGGTCGTTCGGCTGCGGCGAGCGGTATCAGCTCACTCAAAGGCGGTAATACGGTTAT
CCACAGAATCAGGGGATAACGCAGGAAAGAACATGTGAGCAAAAGGCCAGCAAAAGGCCAGGAACCGTAA
AAAGGCCGCGTTGCTGGCGTTTTTCCATAGGCTCCGCCCCCCTGACGAGCATCACAAAAATCGACGCTCA
AGTCAGAGGTGGCGAAACCCGACAGGACTATAAAGATACCAGGCGTTTCCCCCTGGAAGCTCCCTCGTGC
GCTCTCCTGTTCCGACCCTGCCGCTTACCGGATACCTGTCCGCCTTTCTCCCTTCGGGAAGCGTGGCGCT
TTCTCATAGCTCACGCTGTAGGTATCTCAGTTCGGTGTAGGTCGTTCGCTCCAAGCTGGGCTGTGTGCAC
GAACCCCCCGTTCAGCCCGACCGCTGCGCCTTATCCGGTAACTATCGTCTTGAGTCCAACCCGGTAAGAC
ACGACTTATCGCCACTGGCAGCAGCCACTGGTAACAGGATTAGCAGAGCGAGGTATGTAGGCGGTGCTAC
AGAGTTCTTGAAGTGGTGGCCTAACTACGGCTACACTAGAAGAACAGTATTTGGTATCTGCGCTCTGCTG
AAGCCAGTTACCTTCGGAAAAAGAGTTGGTAGCTCTTGATCCGGCAAACAAACCACCGCTGGTAGCGGTG
GTTTTTTTGTTTGCAAGCAGCAGATTACGCGCAGAAAAAAAGGATCTCAAGAAGATCCTTTGATCTTTTC
TACGGGGTCTGACGCTCAGTGGAACGAAAACTCACGTTAAGGGATTTTGGTCATGAGATTATCAAAAAGG
ATCTTCACCTAGATCCTTTTAAATTAAAAATGAAGTTTTAAATCAATCTAAAGTATATATGAGTAAACTT
GGTCTGACAGTTACCAATGCTTAATCAGTGAGGCACCTATCTCAGCGATCTGTCTATTTCGTTCATCCAT
AGTTGCCTGACTCCCCGTCGTGTAGATAACTACGATACGGGAGGGCTTACCATCTGGCCCCAGTGCTGCA
ATGATACCGCGAGACCCACGCTCACCGGCTCCAGATTTATCAGCAATAAACCAGCCAGCCGGAAGGGCCG
AGCGCAGAAGTGGTCCTGCAACTTTATCCGCCTCCATCCAGTCTATTAATTGTTGCCGGGAAGCTAGAGT
AAGTAGTTCGCCAGTTAATAGTTTGCGCAACGTTGTTGCCATTGCTACAGGCATCGTGGTGTCACGCTCG
TCGTTTGGTATGGCTTCATTCAGCTCCGGTTCCCAACGATCAAGGCGAGTTACATGATCCCCCATGTTGT
GCAAAAAAGCGGTTAGCTCCTTCGGTCCTCCGATCGTTGTCAGAAGTAAGTTGGCCGCAGTGTTATCACT
CATGGTTATGGCAGCACTGCATAATTCTCTTACTGTCATGCCATCCGTAAGATGCTTTTCTGTGACTGGT
GAGTACTCAACCAAGTCATTCTGAGAATAGTGTATGCGGCGACCGAGTTGCTCTTGCCCGGCGTCAATAC
GGGATAATACCGCGCCACATAGCAGAACTTTAAAAGTGCTCATCATTGGAAAACGTTCTTCGGGGCGAAA
ACTCTCAAGGATCTTACCGCTGTTGAGATCCAGTTCGATGTAACCCACTCGTGCACCCAACTGATCTTCA
GCATCTTTTACTTTCACCAGCGTTTCTGGGTGAGCAAAAACAGGAAGGCAAAATGCCGCAAAAAAGGGAA
TAAGGGCGACACGGAAATGTTGAATACTCATACTCTTCCTTTTTCAATATTATTGAAGCATTTATCAGGG
TTATTGTCTCATGAGCGGATACATATTTGAATGTATTTAGAAAAATAAACAAATAGGGGTTCCGCGCACA
TTTCCCCGAAAAGTGCCACCTGACGTCGACGGATCGGGAGATCTCCCGATCCCCTATGGTGCACTCTCAG
TACAATCTGCTCTGATGCCGCATAGTTAAGCCAGTATCTGCTCCCTGCTTGTGTGTTGGAGGTCGCTGAG
TAGTGCGCGAGCAAAATTTAAGCTACAACAAGGCAAGGCTTGACCGACAATTGCATGAAGAATCTGCTTA
GGGTTAGGCGTTTTGCGCTGCTTCG
Features (pLannotate 1.2.2; 45 found; start..end, strand, type, name):
     27..406     +  enhancer       CMV enhancer: human cytomegalovirus immediate early enhancer
    407..606     +  promoter       CMV promoter: human cytomegalovirus (CMV) immediate early promoter
    624..804     +  LTR            5' LTR (truncated): truncated 5' long terminal repeat (LTR) from HIV-1
    851..976     +  misc_feature   HIV-1 Ψ: packaging signal of human immunodeficiency virus type 1
    960..1323    +  CDS            HIV-1 gag (fragment): gag protein from human immunodeficiency virus 1; gag
   1469..1702    +  misc_feature   RRE: The Rev response element (RRE) of HIV-1 allows for Rev-dependent mRNA export from the nucleus to the cytoplasm.
   2079..2179    +  CDS            Rev (fragment): human immunodeficiency virus 1 (HIV-1) Rev protein; rev; enhances nuclear export of unspliced and incompletely spliced viral mRNAs
   2229..2346    +  misc_feature   cPPT/CTS: central polypurine tract and central termination sequence of HIV-1
   2403..2673    +  protein_bind   tetracycline response element: contains seven copies of the tetracycline operator tetO tetracycline repressor TetR
   2684..2701    +  misc_feature   MCS (fragment): pUC18/19 multiple cloning site
   2706..2744    +  promoter       minimal CMV promoter: human cytomegalovirus (CMV) immediate early promoter
   2856..4991    +  CDS            Stat1: STAT1_MOUSE - Experimental evidence at protein level: Swiss-Prot protein existence level 1. Signal transducer and transcription activator that mediates cellular responses to interferons (IFNs), cytokine KITLG/SCF and other cytokines and other growth factors. Following type I IFN (IFN-alpha and IFN-beta) binding to cell surface receptors, signaling via protein kinases leads to activation of Jak kinases (TYK2 and JAK1) and to tyrosine phosphorylation of STAT1 and STAT2. The phosphorylated STATs dimerize and associate with ISGF3G/IRF-9 to form a complex termed ISGF3 transcription factor, that ent
   5259..5283    -  protein_bind   attB2: mutant version of attB; recombination site for the Gateway® BP reaction BP Clonase™
   5285..5303    -  promoter       T7 promoter: promoter for bacteriophage T7 RNA polymerase
   5313..5350    +  CDS            lacZα (fragment): LacZα fragment of β-galactosidase; lacZ fragment
   5362..5476    +  intron         large T intron (fragment): SV40 (simian virus 40) large T antigen intron
   5550..5575    +  intron         small t intron (fragment): SV40 (simian virus 40) small t antigen intron
   5575..5712    +  CDS            large T antigen (fragment): large T antigen from SV40 (simian virus 40)
   5735..5869    +  polyA_signal   SV40 poly(A) signal: SV40 polyadenylation signal
   5874..5923    -  CDS            lacI (fragment): lac repressor; lacI; The lac repressor binds to the lac operator to inhibit transcription in E. coli. This inhibition can be relieved by adding lactose or isopropyl-β-D-thiogalactopyranoside (IPTG).
   5923..5990    +  CDS            lacZα (fragment): LacZα fragment of β-galactosidase; lacZ fragment
   5995..6449    +  rep_origin     f1 ori (sequence partly withheld): f1 bacteriophage origin of replication; arrow indicates direction of (+) strand synthesis
   6475..6531    +  promoter       AmpR promoter (fragment): bla
   6684..6735    +  promoter       AmpR promoter (fragment): bla
   6736..7086    +  CDS            AmpR (fragment): β-lactamase; bla; confers resistance to ampicillin, carbenicillin, and related antibiotics
   7116..7134    +  misc_feature   MCS (fragment): pBluescript multiple cloning site
   7134..7722    +  misc_feature   WPRE: woodchuck hepatitis virus posttranscriptional regulatory element
   7659..8240    +  CDS            nef (fragment): NEF_HV1H2 - Experimental evidence at protein level: Swiss-Prot protein existence level 1. Extracellular Nef protein targets CD4(+) T-lymphocytes for apoptosis by interacting with CXCR4 surface receptors. From Human immunodeficiency virus type 1 group M subtype B (isolate HXB2) (HIV-1).
   8247..8427    +  LTR            5' LTR (truncated): truncated 5' long terminal repeat (LTR) from HIV-1
   8459..8683    +  polyA_signal   bGH poly(A) signal: bovine growth hormone polyadenylation signal
   8687..8708    +  promoter       SV40 promoter (fragment): SV40 enhancer and early promoter
   8729..9157    +  rep_origin     f1 ori (sequence partly withheld): f1 bacteriophage origin of replication; arrow indicates direction of (+) strand synthesis
   9171..9500    +  promoter       SV40 promoter: SV40 enhancer and early promoter
   9548..9595    +  promoter       EM7 promoter: synthetic bacterial promoter&nbsp
   9614..9988    +  CDS            BleoR: antibiotic-binding protein; Sh ble from Streptoalloteichus hindustanus; confers resistance to bleomycin, phleomycin, and Zeocin™
   9998..10123   +  CDS            ble (fragment): BLE_KLEPN - Experimental evidence at protein level: Swiss-Prot protein existence level 1. Binding protein with a strong affinity to the bleomycin family of antibiotics. Binds to CL990; an antimitotic-antibiotic compound. From Klebsiella pneumoniae.
  10118..10239   +  polyA_signal   SV40 poly(A) signal: SV40 polyadenylation signal
  10310..10332   -  protein_bind   lac operator (fragment): The lac repressor binds to the lac operator to inhibit transcription in E. coli. This inhibition can be relieved by adding lactose or isopropyl-β-D-thiogalactopyranoside (IPTG). lac repressor encoded by lacI
  10336..10366   -  promoter       lac promoter: promoter for the E. coli lac operon
  10381..10402   -  protein_bind   CAP binding site: CAP binding activates transcription in the presence of cAMP. E. coli catabolite activator protein
  10415..10507   -  CDS            lacI (fragment): lac repressor; lacI; The lac repressor binds to the lac operator to inhibit transcription in E. coli. This inhibition can be relieved by adding lactose or isopropyl-β-D-thiogalactopyranoside (IPTG).
  10690..11278   -  rep_origin     ori: high-copy-number ColE1/pMB1/pBR322/pUC origin of replication
  11449..12309   -  CDS            AmpR: β-lactamase; bla; confers resistance to ampicillin, carbenicillin, and related antibiotics
  12310..12414   -  promoter       AmpR promoter: bla
  12473..12525   -  misc_feature   bom (fragment): basis of mobility region from pBR322
