[The description below was written by a language model from this plasmid's Addgene catalogue record and pLannotate feature annotations shown in this document.]
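Description:
pFUW-TetO-Stat1 is a lentiviral transfer plasmid built on the pFUW-TetO backbone for doxycycline-inducible expression of mouse Stat1 in mammalian cells. It is propagated in E. coli as a high-copy plasmid through a ColE1/pUC-type origin and selected with ampicillin via a complete β-lactamase gene. The backbone outside the viral region also carries an f1 origin and an SV40/EM7-driven BleoR (Zeocin resistance) cassette. Because that cassette lies outside the LTRs, it would not be transferred with the packaged genome.

The viral genome is transcribed from a CMV enhancer/promoter fused to a truncated HIV-1 5' LTR. It contains the Ψ packaging signal with a gag fragment, the RRE for Rev-dependent nuclear export, and the cPPT/CTS. The catalogue lists the promoter as CMV, but the feature table shows that the payload is driven by a tetracycline response element with seven tetO copies joined to a minimal CMV promoter. Expression therefore requires a tetracycline-controlled transactivator supplied separately plus doxycycline; no transactivator is annotated on this plasmid. The Stat1 coding sequence, encoding the interferon- and cytokine-responsive signal transducer and transcription activator, follows, with no tag or reporter annotated.

The stated insert is much larger than the coding sequence. The region downstream of Stat1 contains what appear to be carried-over pieces of a source vector: an attB2 site, a T7 promoter, SV40 intron and poly(A) sequences, an f1 origin and partial AmpR fragments. These precede the WPRE, the 3' LTR and a bGH poly(A) signal. The internal SV40 poly(A) signal could in principle affect full-length genomic RNA, though the record does not comment on this. The associated work screened transcription factors underlying dendritic cell subset identity.
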