Addgene plasmid #207227: pFUW-TetO-Stat1
Purpose: doxycycline-inducible expression of Mouse Stat1in mammalian cells
Depositing lab: Filipe Pereira. Depositing organization: Center for Neuroscience and Cell Biology, University of Coimbra. Publication: Anchored screening identifies transcription factor blueprints underlying dendritic cell diversity and subset-specific anti-tumor immunity. Henriques-Oliveira L, Altman AR, Kurochkin I, Ascic E, Halitzki E, Matei A, Pértiga-Cabral D, Ulmert I, Holst S, Nair MS, Cunha PP, Park S, Vergani S, Kharas MG, Yuan J, Lahl K, Rosa FF, Pires CF, Pereira C-F. Immunity. 58, 1-20. October 2025. 10.1016/j.immuni.2025.08.001.
Backbone
  Vector backbone: pFUW-TetO
  Vector type: Mammalian Expression, Lentiviral
Growth in bacteria
  Bacterial resistance: Ampicillin, 100 μg/mL
  Growth temperature: 37°C
  Growth strain: NEB Stable
  Copy number: High Copy
Gene/Insert
  Gene/Insert name: pFUW-TetO-STAT1
  Species: M. musculus (mouse)
  Insert size (bp): 5150
  Promoter: CMV
  Cloning method: Restriction Enzyme; 5′ cloning site NheI (unknown if destroyed); 3′ cloning site BstBI (unknown if destroyed)
  Sequencing primers: 5′ TCCACGCTGTTTTGACCTCC
Terms and licenses: Academic/Nonprofit Terms; Industry Terms: Not Available to Industry
How to cite: pFUW-TetO-Stat1 was a gift from Filipe Pereira (Addgene plasmid # 207227 ; http://n2t.net/addgene:207227 ; RRID:Addgene_207227)
